>Addgene plasmid #168860 | pEntry_SARS-CoV-1-ORF9b | addgene full sequence | sequence record 472199 | Addgene NGS Result
CAAATAATGATTTTATTTTGACTGATAGTGACCTGTTCGTTGCAACAAATTGATGAGCAATGCTTTTTTA
TAATGCCAACTTTGTACAAAAAAGCAGAAGGGCCGTCAAGGCCAGGATCCATGGGATCCGACCCCAATCA
AACCAACGTAGTGCCCCCCGCATTACATTTGGTGGACCCACAGATTCAACTGACAATAACCAGAATGGAG
GACGCAATGGGGCAAGGCCAAAACAGCGCCGACCCCAAGGTTTACCCAATAATACTGCGTCTTGGTTCAC
AGCTCTCACTCAGCATGGCAAGGAGGAACTTAGATTCCCTCGAGGCCAGGGCGTTCCAATCAACACCAAT
AGTGGTCCAGATGACCAAATTGGCTACTACCGAAGAGCTACCCGACGAGTTCGTGGTGGTGACGGCAAAA
CTTAATTAAGACGCGATCGCGGCCTCATGGGCCCAGCTTTCTTGTACAAAGTTGGCATTATAAAAAATAA
TTGCTCATCAATTTGTTGCAACGAACAGGTCACTATCAGTCAAAATAAAATCATTATTTGCCATCCAGCT
GATATCCCCTATAGTGAGTCGTATTACATGGTCATAGCTGTTTCCTGGCAGCTCTGGCCCGTGTCTCAAA
ATCTCTGATGTTACATTGCACAAGATAAAAATATATCATCATGCCTCCTCTAGACCAGCCAGGACAGAAA
TGCCTCGACTTCGCTGCTACCCAAGGTTGCCGGGTGACGCACACCGTGGAAACGGATGAAGGCACGAACC
CAGTGGACATAAGCCTGTTCGGTTCGTAAGCTGTAATGCAAGTAGCGTATGCGCTCACGCAACTGGTCCA
GAACCTTGACCGAACGCAGCGGTGGTAACGGCGCAGTGGCGGTTTTCATGGCTTGTTATGACTGTTTTTT
TGGGGTACAGTCTATGCCTCGGGCATCCAAGCAGCAAGCGCGTTACGCCGTGGGTCGATGTTTGATGTTA
TGGAGCAGCAACGATGTTACGCAGCAGGGCAGTCGCCCTAAAACAAAGTTAAACATTATGAGGGAAGCGG
TGATCGCCGAAGTATCGACTCAACTATCAGAGGTAGTTGGCGTCATCGAGCGCCATCTCGAACCGACGTT
GCTGGCCGTACATTTGTACGGCTCCGCAGTGGATGGCGGCCTGAAGCCACACAGTGATATTGATTTGCTG
GTTACGGTGACCGTAAGGCTTGATGAAACAACGCGGCGAGCTTTGATCAACGACCTTTTGGAAACTTCGG
CTTCCCCTGGAGAGAGCGAGATTCTCCGCGCTGTAGAAGTCACCATTGTTGTGCACGACGACATCATTCC
GTGGCGTTATCCAGCTAAGCGCGAACTGCAATTTGGAGAATGGCAGCGCAATGACATTCTTGCAGGTATC
TTCGAGCCAGCCACGATCGACATTGATCTGGCTATCTTGCTGACAAAAGCAAGAGAACATAGCGTTGCCT
TGGTAGGTCCAGCGGCGGAGGAACTCTTTGATCCGGTTCCTGAACAGGATCTATTTGAGGCGCTAAATGA
AACCTTAACGCTATGGAACTCGCCGCCCGACTGGGCTGGCGATGAGCGAAATGTAGTGCTTACGTTGTCC
CGCATTTGGTACAGCGCAGTAACCGGCAAAATCGCGCCGAAGGATGTCGCTGCCGACTGGGCAATGGAGC
GCCTGCCGGCCCAGTATCAGCCCGTCATACTTGAAGCTAGACAGGCTTATCTTGGACAAGAAGAAGATCG
CTTGGCCTCGCGCGCAGATCAGTTGGAAGAATTTGTCCACTACGTGAAAGGCGAGATCACCAAGGTAGTC
GGCAAATAACCCTCGAGCCACCCATGACCAAAATCCCTTAACGTGAGTTACGCGTCGTTCCACTGAGCGT
CAGACCCCGTAGAAAAGATCAAAGGATCTTCTTGAGATCCTTTTTTTCTGCGCGTAATCTGCTGCTTGCA
AACAAAAAAACCACCGCTACCAGCGGTGGTTTGTTTGCCGGATCAAGAGCTACCAACTCTTTTTCCGAAG
GTAACTGGCTTCAGCAGAGCGCAGATACCAAATACTGTTCTTCTAGTGTAGCCGTAGTTAGGCCACCACT
TCAAGAACTCTGTAGCACCGCCTACATACCTCGCTCTGCTAATCCTGTTACCAGTGGCTGCTGCCAGTGG
CGATAAGTCGTGTCTTACCGGGTTGGACTCAAGACGATAGTTACCGGATAAGGCGCAGCGGTCGGGCTGA
ACGGGGGGTTCGTGCACACAGCCCAGCTTGGAGCGAACGACCTACACCGAACTGAGATACCTACAGCGTG
AGCTATGAGAAAGCGCCACGCTTCCCGAAGGGAGAAAGGCGGACAGGTATCCGGTAAGCGGCAGGGTCGG
AACAGGAGAGCGCACGAGGGAGCTTCCAGGGGGAAACGCCTGGTATCTTTATAGTCCTGTCGGGTTTCGC
CACCTCTGACTTGAGCGTCGATTTTTGTGATGCTCGTCAGGGGGGCGGAGCCTATGGAAAAACGCCAGCA
ACGCGGCCTTTTTACGGTTCCTGGCCTTTTGCTGGCCTTTTGCTCACATGTTCTTTCCTGCGTTATCCCC
TGATTCTGTGGATAACCGTATTACCGCCTTTGAGTGAGCTGATACCGCTCGCCGCAGCCGAACGACCGAG
CGCAGCGAGTCAGTGAGCGAGGAAGCGGAAGAGCGCCCAATACGCAAACCGCCTCTCCCCGCGCGTTGGC
CGATTCATTAATGCAGCTGGCACGACAGGTTTCCCGACTGGAAAGCGGGCAGTGAGCGCAACGCAATTAA
TACGCGTACCGCTAGCCAGGAAGAGTTTGTAGAAACGCAAAAAGGCCATCCGTCAGGATGGCCTTCTGCT
TAGTTTGATGCCTGGCAGTTTATGGCGGGCGTCCTGCCCGCCACCCTCCGGGCCGTTGCTTCACAACGTT
CAAATCCGCTCCCGGCGGATTTGTCCTACTCAGGAGAGCGTTCACCGACAAACAACAGATAAAACGAAAG
GCCCAGTCTTCCGACTGAGCCTTTCGTTTTATTTGATGCCTGGCAGTTCCCTACTCTCGCGTTAACGCTA
GCATGGATGTTTTCCCAGTCACGACGTTGTAAAACGACGGCCAGTCTTAAGCTCGGGCCC
Features (pLannotate 1.2.2; 12 found; start..end, strand, type, name):
      1..97      +  protein_bind   attL1: mutant version of attL; recombination site for the Gateway® LR reaction LR Clonase™
    130..420     +  CDS            ORF9B_SARS: Experimental evidence at protein level: Swiss-Prot protein existence level 1. Plays a role in the inhibition of host innate immune response by targeting the mitochondrial-associated adapter MAVS. Mechanistically, usurps the E3 ligase ITCH to trigger the degradation of MAVS, TRAF3, and TRAF6. In addition, causes mitochondrial elongation by triggering ubiquitination and proteasomal degradation of dynamin- like protein 1/DNM1L. From Severe acute respiratory syndrome coronavirus (SARS-CoV).
    452..550     -  protein_bind   attL2: mutant version of attL; recombination site for the Gateway® LR reaction LR Clonase™
    568..586     -  promoter       T7 promoter: promoter for bacteriophage T7 RNA polymerase
    776..799     +  promoter       Pc promoter (fragment): intI1 (promoter lies within the coding sequence); class 1 integron promoter
    975..1031    +  CDS            GmR (fragment): gentamycin acetyltransferase; aacC1; confers resistance to gentamycin
   1038..1829    +  CDS            SmR: aminoglycoside adenylyltransferase (Murphy, 1985); aadA; confers resistance to spectinomycin and streptomycin
   1922..2510    +  rep_origin     ori: high-copy-number ColE1/pMB1/pBR322/pUC origin of replication
   2693..2785    +  CDS            lacI (fragment): lac repressor; lacI; The lac repressor binds to the lac operator to inhibit transcription in E. coli. This inhibition can be relieved by adding lactose or isopropyl-β-D-thiogalactopyranoside (IPTG).
   2840..2867    -  terminator     rrnB T2 terminator: transcription terminator T2 from the E. coli rrnB gene
   2999..3042    +  terminator     rrnB T1 terminator: Escherichia coli rrnB; transcription terminator T1 from the E. coli rrnB gene
   3089..3125    -  CDS            lacZα (fragment): LacZα fragment of β-galactosidase; lacZ fragment
