[The description below was written by a language model from this plasmid's Addgene catalogue record and pLannotate feature annotations shown in this document.]
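Description:
pEntry_SARS-CoV-1-ORF9b is a Gateway-compatible entry clone built on the pENTR223.1 backbone (about 2.8 kb without insert; the sequenced plasmid is 3,140 nt). It belongs to a collection of human coronavirus protein-coding sequences. It is maintained in E. coli through a high-copy ColE1/pUC-type origin and selected with spectinomycin via the aadA (SmR) aminoglycoside adenylyltransferase gene. A fragment of a class 1 integron Pc promoter lies upstream of this marker. Short annotated fragments of GmR, lacI and lacZα appear to be non-functional backbone remnants. rrnB T1 and T2 terminators sit upstream of the attL1 site, where they typically insulate the cloning region from read-through transcription.

The payload is the roughly 297 bp ORF9b coding sequence of SARS-CoV-1, made by gene synthesis and inserted between two SfiI sites, so that it lies between attL1 and attL2. According to the annotation, ORF9b suppresses host innate immune signalling by targeting the mitochondrial adapter MAVS. It co-opts the E3 ligase ITCH to drive degradation of MAVS, TRAF3 and TRAF6, and it also promotes DNM1L degradation and mitochondrial elongation. The depositor describes a 5′ linker carrying BamHI sites around a start codon and a 3′ linker with PacI and AsiSI sites around a stop codon, presumably so these codons can be removed for tagging, although the record does not state this.

The entry clone has no promoter positioned to express the ORF; the only T7 promoter lies outside attL2 and reads back toward the insert in antisense. Its use is therefore as a donor: an LR Clonase reaction transfers ORF9b into any attR-containing destination vector for expression, tagging or interaction assays.
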