Addgene plasmid #168860: pEntry_SARS-CoV-1-ORF9b
Purpose: Gateway-compatible Entry vector
Depositing lab: Pascal Falter-Braun. Depositing organization: Helmholtz Munich. Publication: A resource of human coronavirus protein-coding sequences in a flexible, multipurpose Gateway Entry clone collection. Weller B, Lin CW, Pogoutse O, Sauer M, Marin-de la Rosa N, Strobel A, Young V, Knapp JJ, Rayhan A, Falter C, Kim DK, Roth FP, Falter-Braun P. G3 (Bethesda). 2023 Jul 5;13(7):jkad105. doi: 10.1093/g3journal/jkad105. PubMed 37267226.
Backbone
  Vector backbone: pENTR223.1*SfiI
  Backbone size w/o insert (bp): 2800
  Vector type: Gateway-compatible Entry vector
Growth in bacteria
  Bacterial resistance: Spectinomycin, 50 μg/mL
  Growth temperature: 37°C
  Growth strain: DH5alpha
  Copy number: High Copy
Gene/Insert
  Gene/Insert name: SARS-CoV-1-ORF9b (alt name: ORF9b)
  Species: Other
  Insert size (bp): 297
  Entrez Gene: sars9b (a.k.a. sars9b)
  Cloning method: Restriction Enzyme; 5′ cloning site SfiI (unknown if destroyed); 3′ cloning site SfiI (unknown if destroyed)
  Sequencing primers: 5′ M13 uni (-21); 3′ M13 rev (-29)
Resource information
  A portion of this plasmid was derived from a plasmid made by: Synthesized by Twist Bioscience
Terms and licenses: Academic/Nonprofit Terms; Industry Terms: Not Available to Industry
Depositor comments: 5'-linker: SfiI-BamHI-ATG-BamHI (GGCCGTCAaggccaggatccatgggatcc), 3'-linker: PacI-TAA-AsiSI-SfiI (cttaatTAAgacgcgatcgcggcctcatGGGCC).
How to cite: pEntry_SARS-CoV-1-ORF9b was a gift from Pascal Falter-Braun (Addgene plasmid # 168860 ; http://n2t.net/addgene:168860 ; RRID:Addgene_168860)
