>Addgene plasmid #168860 | pEntry_SARS-CoV-1-ORF9b | depositor partial sequence | sequence record 327284 | gene-specific Insert sequence
GACCCCAATCAAACCAACGTAGTGCCCCCCGCATTACATTTGGTGGACCCACAGATTCAACTGACAATAA
CCAGAATGGAGGACGCAATGGGGCAAGGCCAAAACAGCGCCGACCCCAAGGTTTACCCAATAATACTGCG
TCTTGGTTCACAGCTCTCACTCAGCATGGCAAGGAGGAACTTAGATTCCCTCGAGGCCAGGGCGTTCCAA
TCAACACCAATAGTGGTCCAGATGACCAAATTGGCTACTACCGAAGAGCTACCCGACGAGTTCGTGGTGG
TGACGGCAAAA
